>Addgene plasmid #141512 | TFORF0097 | depositor full sequence | sequence record 276672 | Full Sequence
TTAATGTAGTCTTATGCAATACTCTTGTAGTCTTGCAACATGGTAACGATGAGTTAGCAACATGCCTTAC
AAGGAGAGAAAAAGCACCGTGCATGCCGATTGGTGGAAGTAAGGTGGTACGATCGTGCCTTATTAGGAAG
GCAACAGACGGGTCTGACATGGATTGGACGAACCACTGAATTGCCGCATTGCAGAGATATTGTATTTAAG
TGCCTAGCTCGATACATAAACGGGTCTCTCTGGTTAGACCAGATCTGAGCCTGGGAGCTCTCTGGCTAAC
TAGGGAACCCACTGCTTAAGCCTCAATAAAGCTTGCCTTGAGTGCTTCAAGTAGTGTGTGCCCGTCTGTT
GTGTGACTCTGGTAACTAGAGATCCCTCAGACCCTTTTAGTCAGTGTGGAAAATCTCTAGCAGTGGCGCC
CGAACAGGGACTTGAAAGCGAAAGGGAAACCAGAGGAGCTCTCTCGACGCAGGACTCGGCTTGCTGAAGC
GCGCACGGCAAGAGGCGAGGGGCGGCGACTGGTGAGTACGCCAAAAATTTTGACTAGCGGAGGCTAGAAG
GAGAGAGATGGGTGCGAGAGCGTCAGTATTAAGCGGGGGAGAATTAGATCGCGATGGGAAAAAATTCGGT
TAAGGCCAGGGGGAAAGAAAAAATATAAATTAAAACATATAGTATGGGCAAGCAGGGAGCTAGAACGATT
CGCAGTTAATCCTGGCCTGTTAGAAACATCAGAAGGCTGTAGACAAATACTGGGACAGCTACAACCATCC
CTTCAGACAGGATCAGAAGAACTTAGATCATTATATAATACAGTAGCAACCCTCTATTGTGTGCATCAAA
GGATAGAGATAAAAGACACCAAGGAAGCTTTAGACAAGATAGAGGAAGAGCAAAACAAAAGTAAGACCAC
CGCACAGCAAGCGGCCGCTGATCTTCAGACCTGGAGGAGGAGATATGAGGGACAATTGGAGAAGTGAATT
ATATAAATATAAAGTAGTAAAAATTGAACCATTAGGAGTAGCACCCACCAAGGCAAAGAGAAGAGTGGTG
CAGAGAGAAAAAAGAGCAGTGGGAATAGGAGCTTTGTTCCTTGGGTTCTTGGGAGCAGCAGGAAGCACTA
TGGGCGCAGCGTCAATGACGCTGACGGTACAGGCCAGACAATTATTGTCTGGTATAGTGCAGCAGCAGAA
CAATTTGCTGAGGGCTATTGAGGCGCAACAGCATCTGTTGCAACTCACAGTCTGGGGCATCAAGCAGCTC
CAGGCAAGAATCCTGGCTGTGGAAAGATACCTAAAGGATCAACAGCTCCTGGGGATTTGGGGTTGCTCTG
GAAAACTCATTTGCACCACTGCTGTGCCTTGGAATGCTAGTTGGAGTAATAAATCTCTGGAACAGATTTG
GAATCACACGACCTGGATGGAGTGGGACAGAGAAATTAACAATTACACAAGCTTAATACACTCCTTAATT
GAAGAATCGCAAAACCAGCAAGAAAAGAATGAACAAGAATTATTGGAATTAGATAAATGGGCAAGTTTGT
GGAATTGGTTTAACATAACAAATTGGCTGTGGTATATAAAATTATTCATAATGATAGTAGGAGGCTTGGT
AGGTTTAAGAATAGTTTTTGCTGTACTTTCTATAGTGAATAGAGTTAGGCAGGGATATTCACCATTATCG
TTTCAGACCCACCTCCCAACCCCGAGGGGACCCATGCATTGCATCTCAATTAGTCAGCAACCAGGTGTGG
AAAGTCCCCAGGCTCCCCAGCAGGCAGAAGTATGCAAAGCATGCGTCTCAATTAGTCAGCAACCATAGTC
CCGCCCCTAACTCCGCCCATCCCGCCCCTAACTCCGCCCAGTTCCGCCCATTCTCCGCCCCATGGCTGAC
TAATTTTTTTTATTTATGCAGAGGCCGAGGCCGCCTCGGCCTCTGAGCTATTCCAGAAGTAGTGAGGAGG
CTTTTTTGGAGGCCTAGGCTTTTGCAAAAAGCTTTCTAGAGGTACCACCGGAGCTTACCATGACCGAGTA
CAAGCCCACGGTGCGCCTCGCCACCCGCGACGACGTCCCCAGGGCCGTACGCACCCTCGCCGCCGCGTTC
GCCGACTACCCCGCCACGCGCCACACCGTCGATCCGGACCGCCACATCGAGCGGGTCACCGAGCTGCAAG
AACTCTTCCTCACGCGCGTCGGGCTCGACATCGGCAAGGTGTGGGTCGCGGACGACGGCGCCGCCGTGGC
GGTCTGGACCACGCCGGAGAGCGTCGAAGCGGGGGCGGTGTTCGCCGAGATCGGCCCGCGCATGGCCGAG
TTGAGCGGTTCCCGGCTGGCCGCGCAGCAACAGATGGAAGGCCTCCTGGCGCCGCACCGGCCCAAGGAGC
CCGCGTGGTTCCTGGCCACCGTCGGCGTCTCGCCCGACCACCAGGGCAAGGGTCTGGGCAGCGCCGTCGT
GCTCCCCGGAGTGGAGGCGGCCGAGCGCGCCGGGGTGCCCGCCTTCCTGGAGACCTCCGCGCCCCGCAAC
CTCCCCTTCTACGAGCGGCTCGGCTTCACCGTCACCGCCGACGTCGAGGTGCCCGAAGGACCGCGCACCT
GGTGCATGACCCGCAAGCCCGGTGCCAGTTAACGAATTCTAGATCTTGAGACAAATGGCAGTATTCATCC
ACAATTTTAAAAGAAAAGGGGGGATTGGGGGGTACAGTGCAGGGGAAAGAATAGTAGACATAATAGCAAC
AGACATACAAACTAAAGAATTACAAAAACAAATTACAAAAATTCAAAATTTTCGGGTTTATTACAGGGAC
AGCAGAGATCCACTTTGGCGCCGGCTCGAGGCCTGCAGGTGCAAAGATGGATAAAGTTTTAAACAGAGAG
GAATCTTTGCAGCTAATGGACCTTCTAGGTCTTGAAAGGAGTGGGAATTGGCTCCGGTGCCCGTCAGTGG
GCAGAGCGCACATCGCCCACAGTCCCCGAGAAGTTGGGGGGAGGGGTCGGCAATTGAACCGGTGCCTAGA
GAAGGTGGCGCGGGGTAAACTGGGAAAGTGATGTCGTGTACTGGCTCCGCCTTTTTCCCGAGGGTGGGGG
AGAACCGTATATAAGTGCAGTAGTCGCCGTGAACGTTCTTTTTCGCAACGGGTTTGCCGCCAGAACACAG
GTAAGTGCCGTGTGTGGTTCCCGCGGGCCTGGCCTCTTTACGGGTTATGGCCCTTGCGTGCCTTGAATTA
CTTCCACCTGGCTGCAGTACGTGATTCTTGATCCCGAGCTTCGGGTTGGAAGTGGGTGGGAGAGTTCGAG
GCCTTGCGCTTAAGGAGCCCCTTCGCCTCGTGCTTGAGTTGAGGCCTGGCCTGGGCGCTGGGGCCGCCGC
GTGCGAATCTGGTGGCACCTTCGCGCCTGTCTCGCTGCTTTCGATAAGTCTCTAGCCATTTAAAATTTTT
GATGACCTGCTGCGACGCTTTTTTTCTGGCAAGATAGTCTTGTAAATGCGGGCCAAGATCTGCACACTGG
TATTTCGGTTTTTGGGGCCGCGGGCGGCGACGGGGCCCGTGCGTCCCAGCGCACATGTTCGGCGAGGCGG
GGCCTGCGAGCGCGGCCACCGAGAATCGGACGGGGGTAGTCTCAAGCTGGCCGGCCTGCTCTGGTGCCTG
GCCTCGCGCCGCCGTGTATCGCCCCGCCCTGGGCGGCAAGGCTGGCCCGGTCGGCACCAGTTGCGTGAGC
GGAAAGATGGCCGCTTCCCGGCCCTGCTGCAGGGAGCTCAAAATGGAGGACGCGGCGCTCGGGAGAGCGG
GCGGGTGAGTCACCCACACAAAGGAAAAGGGCCTTTCCGTCCTCAGCCGTCGCTTCATGTGACTCCACGG
AGTACCGGGCGCCGTCCAGGCACCTCGATTAGTTCTCGAGCTTTTGGAGTACGTCGTCTTTAGGTTGGGG
GGAGGGGTTTTATGCGATGGAGTTTCCCCACACTGAGTGGGTGGAGACTGAAGTTAGGCCAGCTTGGCAC
TTGATGTAATTCTCCTTGGAATTTGCCCTTTTTGAGTTTGGATCTTGGTTCATTCTCAAGCCTCAGACAG
TGGTTCAAAGTTTTTTTCTTCCATTTCAGGTGTCGTGAGGCTAGCACCGCCACC
[930 nt withheld, positions 4115-5044]
TAGTAATGAACTAGTCCGTAACTTGAAAGTATTTCGATTTCTTGGCTTTATATATCTTGTGGAAAGGACG
AAGCGAACTGGTTCGCCATGCACTAACGCGTTAAGTCGACAATCAACCTCTGGATTACAAAATTTGTGAA
AGATTGACTGGTATTCTTAACTATGTTGCTCCTTTTACGCTATGTGGATACGCTGCTTTAATGCCTTTGT
ATCATGCTATTGCTTCCCGTATGGCTTTCATTTTCTCCTCCTTGTATAAATCCTGGTTGCTGTCTCTTTA
TGAGGAGTTGTGGCCCGTTGTCAGGCAACGTGGCGTGGTGTGCACTGTGTTTGCTGACGCAACCCCCACT
GGTTGGGGCATTGCCACCACCTGTCAGCTCCTTTCCGGGACTTTCGCTTTCCCCCTCCCTATTGCCACGG
CGGAACTCATCGCCGCCTGCCTTGCCCGCTGCTGGACAGGGGCTCGGCTGTTGGGCACTGACAATTCCGT
GGTGTTGTCGGGGAAATCATCGTCCTTTCCTTGGCTGCTCGCCTGTGTTGCCACCTGGATTCTGCGCGGG
ACGTCCTTCTGCTACGTCCCTTCGGCCCTCAATCCAGCGGACCTTCCTTCCCGCGGCCTGCTGCCGGCTC
TGCGGCCTCTTCCGCGTCTTCGCCTTCGCCCTCAGACGAGTCGGATCTCCCTTTGGGCCGCCTCCCCGCG
TCGACTTTAAGACCAATGACTTACAAGGCAGCTGTAGATCTTAGCCACTTTTTAAAAGAAAAGGGGGGAC
TGGAAGGGCTAATTCACTCCCAACGAAGACAAGATCTGCTTTTTGCTTGTACTGGGTCTCTCTGGTTAGA
CCAGATCTGAGCCTGGGAGCTCTCTGGCTAACTAGGGAACCCACTGCTTAAGCCTCAATAAAGCTTGCCT
TGAGTGCTTCAAGTAGTGTGTGCCCGTCTGTTGTGTGACTCTGGTAACTAGAGATCCCTCAGACCCTTTT
AGTCAGTGTGGAAAATCTCTAGCAGTACGTATAGTAGTTCATGTCATCTTATTATTCAGTATTTATAACT
TGCAAAGAAATGAATATCAGAGAGTGAGAGGAACTTGTTTATTGCAGCTTATAATGGTTACAAATAAAGC
AATAGCATCACAAATTTCACAAATAAAGCATTTTTTTCACTGCATTCTAGTTGTGGTTTGTCCAAACTCA
TCAATGTATCTTATCATGTCTGGCTCTAGCTATCCCGCCCCTAACTCCGCCCATCCCGCCCCTAACTCCG
CCCAGTTCCGCCCATTCTCCGCCCCATGGCTGACTAATTTTTTTTATTTATGCAGAGGCCGAGGCCGCCT
CGGCCTCTGAGCTATTCCAGAAGTAGTGAGGAGGCTTTTTTGGAGGCCTAGGGACGTACCCAATTCGCCC
TATAGTGAGTCGTATTACGCGCGCTCACTGGCCGTCGTTTTACAACGTCGTGACTGGGAAAACCCTGGCG
TTACCCAACTTAATCGCCTTGCAGCACATCCCCCTTTCGCCAGCTGGCGTAATAGCGAAGAGGCCCGCAC
CGATCGCCCTTCCCAACAGTTGCGCAGCCTGAATGGCGAATGGG
[124 nt withheld, positions 6629-6752]
C
[91 nt withheld, positions 6754-6844]
A
[49 nt withheld, positions 6846-6894]
CCTTTGACGTTGGAGTCCACGTTCTTT
[37 nt withheld, positions 6922-6958]
ACCCTATCTCGGTCTATTCTTTTGATTTATAAGGGATTTTGCCGATTTCGGCCTATTGGTTAAAAAATGA
GCTGATTTAACAAAAATTTAACGCGAATTTTAACAAAATATTAACGCTTACAATTTAGGTGGCACTTTTC
GGGGAAATGTGCGCGGAACCCCTATTTGTTTATTTTTCTAAATACATTCAAATATGTATCCGCTCATGAG
ACAATAACCCTGATAAATGCTTCAATAATATTGAAAAAGGAAGAGTATGAGTATTCAACATTTCCGTGTC
GCCCTTATTCCCTTTTTTGCGGCATTTTGCCTTCCTGTTTTTGCTCACCCAGAAACGCTGGTGAAAGTAA
AAGATGCTGAAGATCAGTTGGGTGCACGAGTGGGTTACATCGAACTGGATCTCAACAGCGGTAAGATCCT
TGAGAGTTTTCGCCCCGAAGAACGTTTTCCAATGATGAGCACTTTTAAAGTTCTGCTATGTGGCGCGGTA
TTATCCCGTATTGACGCCGGGCAAGAGCAACTCGGTCGCCGCATACACTATTCTCAGAATGACTTGGTTG
AGTACTCACCAGTCACAGAAAAGCATCTTACGGATGGCATGACAGTAAGAGAATTATGCAGTGCTGCCAT
AACCATGAGTGATAACACTGCGGCCAACTTACTTCTGACAACGATCGGAGGACCGAAGGAGCTAACCGCT
TTTTTGCACAACATGGGGGATCATGTAACTCGCCTTGATCGTTGGGAACCGGAGCTGAATGAAGCCATAC
CAAACGACGAGCGTGACACCACGATGCCTGTAGCAATGGCAACAACGTTGCGCAAACTATTAACTGGCGA
ACTACTTACTCTAGCTTCCCGGCAACAATTAATAGACTGGATGGAGGCGGATAAAGTTGCAGGACCACTT
CTGCGCTCGGCCCTTCCGGCTGGCTGGTTTATTGCTGATAAATCTGGAGCCGGTGAGCGTGGGTCTCGCG
GTATCATTGCAGCACTGGGGCCAGATGGTAAGCCCTCCCGTATCGTAGTTATCTACACGACGGGGAGTCA
GGCAACTATGGATGAACGAAATAGACAGATCGCTGAGATAGGTGCCTCACTGATTAAGCATTGGTAACTG
TCAGACCAAGTTTACTCATATATACTTTAGATTGATTTAAAACTTCATTTTTAATTTAAAAGGATCTAGG
TGAAGATCCTTTTTGATAATCTCATGACCAAAATCCCTTAACGTGAGTTTTCGTTCCACTGAGCGTCAGA
CCCCGTAGAAAAGATCAAAGGATCTTCTTGAGATCCTTTTTTTCTGCGCGTAATCTGCTGCTTGCAAACA
AAAAAACCACCGCTACCAGCGGTGGTTTGTTTGCCGGATCAAGAGCTACCAACTCTTTTTCCGAAGGTAA
CTGGCTTCAGCAGAGCGCAGATACCAAATACTGTTCTTCTAGTGTAGCCGTAGTTAGGCCACCACTTCAA
GAACTCTGTAGCACCGCCTACATACCTCGCTCTGCTAATCCTGTTACCAGTGGCTGCTGCCAGTGGCGAT
AAGTCGTGTCTTACCGGGTTGGACTCAAGACGATAGTTACCGGATAAGGCGCAGCGGTCGGGCTGAACGG
GGGGTTCGTGCACACAGCCCAGCTTGGAGCGAACGACCTACACCGAACTGAGATACCTACAGCGTGAGCT
ATGAGAAAGCGCCACGCTTCCCGAAGGGAGAAAGGCGGACAGGTATCCGGTAAGCGGCAGGGTCGGAACA
GGAGAGCGCACGAGGGAGCTTCCAGGGGGAAACGCCTGGTATCTTTATAGTCCTGTCGGGTTTCGCCACC
TCTGACTTGAGCGTCGATTTTTGTGATGCTCGTCAGGGGGGCGGAGCCTATGGAAAAACGCCAGCAACGC
GGCCTTTTTACGGTTCCTGGCCTTTTGCTGGCCTTTTGCTCACATGTTCTTTCCTGCGTTATCCCCTGAT
TCTGTGGATAACCGTATTACCGCCTTTGAGTGAGCTGATACCGCTCGCCGCAGCCGAACGACCGAGCGCA
GCGAGTCAGTGAGCGAGGAAGCGGAAGAGCGCCCAATACGCAAACCGCCTCTCCCCGCGCGTTGGCCGAT
TCATTAATGCAGCTGGCACGACAGGTTTCCCGACTGGAAAGCGGGCAGTGAGCGCAACGCAATTAATGTG
AGTTAGCTCACTCATTAGGCACCCCAGGCTTTACACTTTATGCTTCCGGCTCGTATGTTGTGTGGAATTG
TGAGCGGATAACAATTTCACACAGGAAACAGCTATGACCATGATTACGCCAAGCGCGCAATTAACCCTCA
CTAAAGGGAACAAAAGCTGGAGCTGCAAGC
Features (pLannotate 1.2.2; 31 found; start..end, strand, type, name):
      5..231     +  promoter       RSV promoter: Rous sarcoma virus enhancer/promoter
    232..412     +  LTR            5' LTR (truncated): truncated 5' long terminal repeat (LTR) from HIV-1
    459..584     +  misc_feature   HIV-1 Ψ: packaging signal of human immunodeficiency virus type 1
    568..931     +  CDS            HIV-1 gag (fragment): gag protein from human immunodeficiency virus 1; gag
   1077..1310    +  misc_feature   RRE: The Rev response element (RRE) of HIV-1 allows for Rev-dependent mRNA export from the nucleus to the cytoplasm.
   1687..1713    +  CDS            Rev (fragment): human immunodeficiency virus 1 (HIV-1) Rev protein; rev; enhances nuclear export of unspliced and incompletely spliced viral mRNAs
   1720..1743    +  promoter       SV40 promoter (fragment): SV40 early promoter
   1744..1815    +  promoter       SV40 promoter (fragment): SV40 enhancer and early promoter
   1839..1974    +  rep_origin     SV40 ori: SV40 origin of replication
   2020..2616    +  CDS            PuroR (fragment): puromycin N-acetyltransferase; pac from Streptomyces; confers resistance to puromycin
   2665..2782    +  misc_feature   cPPT/CTS: central polypurine tract and central termination sequence of HIV-1
   2847..2913    +  CDS            small t antigen (fragment): SV40 (simian virus 40) small t antigen
   2920..4098    +  promoter       EF-1α promoter: strong constitutive promoter for human elongation factor EF-1α
   4115..5044    +  CDS            PSMD14 (sequence withheld): PSDE_HUMAN - Also known as POH1. Experimental evidence at protein level: Swiss-Prot protein existence level 1. Component of the 26S proteasome, a multiprotein complex involved in the ATP-dependent degradation of ubiquitinated proteins. This complex plays a key role in the maintenance of protein homeostasis by removing misfolded or damaged proteins, which could impair cellular functions, and by removing proteins whose functions are no longer required. Therefore, the proteasome participates in numerous cellular processes, including cell cycle progression, apoptosis, or DNA damage repair. The PSM
   5060..5113    +  promoter       U6 promoter (fragment): RNA polymerase III promoter for human U6 snRNA
   5155..5743    +  misc_feature   WPRE: woodchuck hepatitis virus posttranscriptional regulatory element
   5794..5813    +  misc_feature   cPPT/CTS (fragment): central polypurine tract and central termination sequence of HIV-1
   5815..6048    +  LTR            3' LTR (ΔU3): self-inactivating 3' long terminal repeat (LTR) from HIV-1
   6126..6247    +  polyA_signal   SV40 poly(A) signal: SV40 polyadenylation signal
   6287..6422    +  rep_origin     SV40 ori: SV40 origin of replication
   6443..6461    -  promoter       T7 promoter: promoter for bacteriophage T7 RNA polymerase
   6469..6624    +  CDS            lacZα (fragment): LacZα fragment of β-galactosidase; lacZ fragment
   6629..7057    +  rep_origin     f1 ori (sequence partly withheld): f1 bacteriophage origin of replication; arrow indicates direction of (+) strand synthesis
   7110..7214    +  promoter       AmpR promoter: bla
   7215..8075    +  CDS            AmpR: β-lactamase; bla; confers resistance to ampicillin, carbenicillin, and related antibiotics
   8246..8834    +  rep_origin     ori: high-copy-number ColE1/pMB1/pBR322/pUC origin of replication
   9017..9109    +  CDS            lacI (fragment): lac repressor; lacI; The lac repressor binds to the lac operator to inhibit transcription in E. coli. This inhibition can be relieved by adding lactose or isopropyl-β-D-thiogalactopyranoside (IPTG).
   9122..9143    +  protein_bind   CAP binding site: CAP binding activates transcription in the presence of cAMP. E. coli catabolite activator protein
   9158..9188    +  promoter       lac promoter: promoter for the E. coli lac operon
   9196..9212    +  protein_bind   lac operator: The lac repressor binds to the lac operator to inhibit transcription in E. coli. This inhibition can be relieved by adding lactose or isopropyl-β-D-thiogalactopyranoside (IPTG). lac repressor encoded by lacI
   9257..9275    +  promoter       T3 promoter: promoter for bacteriophage T3 RNA polymerase
