[The description below was written by a language model from this plasmid's Addgene catalogue record and pLannotate feature annotations shown in this document.]
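Description:
TFORF0097 is a third-generation-style, self-inactivating lentiviral expression plasmid built on the pLX_TRC317 backbone and designed to overexpress the human PSMD14 open reading frame (also known as POH1 or RPN11) in mammalian cells. It belongs to a barcoded transcription factor ORF collection: each clone carries a unique 24-bp barcode so that individual ORFs can be identified by sequencing in pooled overexpression screens, such as those used to map factors that drive directed differentiation. The barcode itself is not annotated in the feature table. Although catalogued among transcription factors, the annotated coding sequence matches PSMD14, a component of the 26S proteasome.

In bacteria the plasmid replicates from a high-copy ColE1/pUC origin and is selected with ampicillin through the bla gene. An f1 origin and remnants of a lac/T3/T7 cloning region are also present. The depositor warns that recombination can occur, as is common with LTR-containing plasmids.

The viral genome is transcribed from an RSV promoter fused to a truncated HIV-1 5' LTR, followed by the Ψ packaging signal, a gag fragment and the RRE for Rev-dependent nuclear export, and it ends in a ΔU3 3' LTR that inactivates LTR promoter activity after integration. An SV40 polyadenylation signal lies downstream. Within the provirus, an SV40 early promoter drives puromycin N-acetyltransferase for selecting transduced cells. A cPPT/CTS element aids nuclear import. The strong constitutive EF-1α promoter then drives PSMD14, with a WPRE downstream to enhance transcript stability and expression. A short U6 promoter fragment annotated between the ORF and the WPRE appears to be residual sequence rather than a functional cassette.
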