Addgene plasmid #141512: TFORF0097
Purpose: Lentiviral vector for overexpressing the PSMD14 transcription factor ORF with a unique 24-bp barcode. Barcodes facilitate identification of transcription factors in pooled screens.
Depositing lab: Feng Zhang. Depositing organization: Broad Institute. Publication: A transcription factor atlas of directed differentiation. Joung J, Ma S, Tay T, Geiger-Schuller KR, Kirchgatterer PC, Verdine VK, Guo B, Arias-Garcia MA, Allen WE, Singh A, Kuksenko O, Abudayyeh OO, Gootenberg JS, Fu Z, Macrae RK, Buenrostro JD, Regev A, Zhang F. Cell. 2023 Jan 5;186(1):209-229.e26. doi: 10.1016/j.cell.2022.11.026. PubMed 36608654.
Backbone
  Vector backbone: pLX_TRC317
  Backbone manufacturer: Broad Institute Genetic Perturbation Platform
  Backbone size w/o insert (bp): 8264
  Vector type: Mammalian Expression, Lentiviral
  Selectable markers: Puromycin
Growth in bacteria
  Bacterial resistance: Ampicillin, 100 μg/mL
  Growth temperature: 37°C
  Growth strain: NEB Stable
  Copy number: High Copy
Gene/Insert
  Gene/Insert name: PSMD14
  Species: H. sapiens (human)
  Insert size (bp): 1034
  Entrez Gene: PSMD14 (a.k.a. PAD1, POH1, RPN11)
  Promoter: EF1a
  Cloning method: Unknown
  Sequencing primers: 5′ GGGTGGAGACTGAAGTTAGGCCAG; 3′ CACATAGCGTAAAAGGAGCAACATAG
Terms and licenses: Academic/Nonprofit Terms; Industry Terms: Not Available to Industry
Depositor comments: NM_005805,ENST00000409682 . The transcription factor ORF portion of this plasmid was synthesized by Genewiz. Please test multiple small colonies in case of plasmid recombination. To make this collection available in a timely manner, a portion of this collection was not fully sequenced by Addgene. If an Addgene verified full plasmid sequence is not available, please contact us prior to placing an order to request the full sequence.
How to cite: TFORF0097 was a gift from Feng Zhang (Addgene plasmid # 141512 ; http://n2t.net/addgene:141512 ; RRID:Addgene_141512)
