>Addgene plasmid #141512 | TFORF0097 | depositor partial sequence | sequence record 276673 | Insert
ACCGCCACC
[930 nt withheld, positions 10-939]
TAGTAATGAACTAGTCCGTAACTTGAAAGTATTTCGATTTCTTGGCTTTATATATCTTGTGGAAAGGACG
AAGCGAACTGGTTCGCCATGCACTA
