>Addgene plasmid #141512 | TFORF0097 | depositor partial sequence | sequence record 276674 | Barcode
AGCGAACTGGTTCGCCATGCACTA
