>Addgene plasmid #141512 | TFORF0097 | addgene partial sequence | sequence record 319883 | WPRE-R 5'-CATAGCGTAAAAGGAGCAACA-3'
[516 nt withheld, positions 1-516]
TAGTAATGAACTAGTCCGTAACTTGAAAGTATTTCGATTTCTTGGCTTTATATATCTTGTGGAAAGGACG
AAGCGAACTGGTTCGCCATGCACTAACGCGTTAAGTCGACAATCAACCTCTGGATTACAAAAT
